Addgene plasmid #85886: AB.pCCL.sin.cPPT.GFP.miR-345-3p.sensor.PGK.dNGFR.WPRE
Purpose: Sensor Plasmid
Depositing lab: Brian Brown. Depositing organization: Icahn School of Medicine at Mount Sinai. Publication: High-throughput assessment of microRNA activity and function using microRNA sensor and decoy libraries. Mullokandov G, Baccarini A, Ruzo A, Jayaprakash AD, Tung N, Israelow B, Evans MJ, Sachidanandam R, Brown BD. Nat Methods. 2012 Jul 1;9(8):840-6. doi: 10.1038/nmeth.2078. PubMed 22751203.
Backbone
  Vector backbone: AB.pCCL.sin.cPPT.GFP.PGK.dNGFR.WPRE
  Backbone size w/o insert (bp): 9309
  Total vector size (bp): 9480
  Vector type: Lentiviral
  Selectable markers: eGFP , NGFR
Growth in bacteria
  Bacterial resistance: Ampicillin, 100 μg/mL
  Growth temperature: 37°C
  Growth strain: NEB Stable
  Copy number: High Copy
Gene/Insert
  Gene/Insert name: miR-345-3p Sensor
  Species: H. sapiens (human)
  Insert size (bp): 171
  Entrez Gene: MIR345 (a.k.a. MIRN345, hsa-mir-345, mir-345)
  Promoter: PGK
  Cloning method: Restriction Enzyme; 5′ cloning site NheI (not destroyed); 3′ cloning site AgeI (not destroyed)
  Sequencing primers: 5′ AACAGACATACAAACTAAAG
Terms and licenses: Academic/Nonprofit Terms; Industry Terms: Not Available to Industry
How to cite: AB.pCCL.sin.cPPT.GFP.miR-345-3p.sensor.PGK.dNGFR.WPRE was a gift from Brian Brown (Addgene plasmid # 85886 ; http://n2t.net/addgene:85886 ; RRID:Addgene_85886)
