[The description below was written by a language model from this plasmid's Addgene catalogue record and pLannotate feature annotations shown in this document.]
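Description:
AB.pCCL.sin.cPPT.GFP.miR-345-3p.sensor.PGK.dNGFR.WPRE is a self-inactivating HIV-1-based lentiviral transfer vector of about 9.5 kb, built to report the activity of human miR-345-3p in transduced cells. It is propagated in E. coli as a high-copy plasmid through a ColE1/pUC-type origin with ampicillin resistance, and it also carries an f1 origin and an SV40 origin. Viral genomic RNA is driven by a chimeric CMV enhancer/promoter fused to a truncated 5' LTR. This is followed by the Ψ packaging signal with a partial gag fragment, the RRE for Rev-dependent export, the cPPT/CTS element, a WPRE and a ΔU3 3' LTR that abolishes LTR promoter activity after integration.

The payload is a bidirectional expression unit. In the annotation, the human PGK promoter sits back-to-back with a minimal CMV promoter. PGK drives a truncated NGFR (dNGFR) coding sequence in the sense orientation of the viral genome, upstream of the WPRE. The minimal CMV element points the opposite way toward EGFP, which terminates at an antisense SV40 polyadenylation signal. The 171 bp miR-345-3p sensor insert, cloned between NheI and AgeI sites, is not annotated as a feature. The unannotated gap between the EGFP coding sequence and its poly(A) signal is consistent with placement in the EGFP 3' untranslated region, as is usual for such sensors.

Under that arrangement, cells with active miR-345-3p would repress EGFP while dNGFR remains unaffected, giving a surface-marker control for transduction and normalisation. The record lists the purpose simply as a sensor plasmid, from a collection of microRNA sensor and decoy vectors for high-throughput measurement of microRNA activity. The sequenced record is slightly shorter than the catalogued total size.
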