Features (pLannotate 1.2.2; 34 found; start..end, strand, type, name):
      1..720     +  CDS            EGFP: the original enhanced GFP (Yang et al., 1996) mammalian codon-optimized
    950..969     +  misc_feature   MCS (fragment): pBluescript multiple cloning site
    997..1131    -  polyA_signal   SV40 poly(A) signal: SV40 polyadenylation signal
   1154..1238    -  CDS            large T antigen (fragment): large T antigen from SV40 (simian virus 40)
   1268..1385    -  misc_feature   cPPT/CTS: central polypurine tract and central termination sequence of HIV-1
   1404..1504    -  CDS            Rev (fragment): human immunodeficiency virus 1 (HIV-1) Rev protein; rev; enhances nuclear export of unspliced and incompletely spliced viral mRNAs
   1881..2114    -  misc_feature   RRE: The Rev response element (RRE) of HIV-1 allows for Rev-dependent mRNA export from the nucleus to the cytoplasm.
   2260..2623    -  CDS            HIV-1 gag (fragment): gag protein from human immunodeficiency virus 1; gag
   2607..2732    -  misc_feature   HIV-1 Ψ: packaging signal of human immunodeficiency virus type 1
   2779..2959    -  LTR            5' LTR (truncated): truncated 5' long terminal repeat (LTR) from HIV-1
   2974..3177    -  promoter       CMV promoter: human cytomegalovirus (CMV) immediate early promoter
   3178..3557    -  enhancer       CMV enhancer: human cytomegalovirus immediate early enhancer
   3658..3676    -  promoter       T3 promoter: promoter for bacteriophage T3 RNA polymerase
   3721..3737    -  protein_bind   lac operator: The lac repressor binds to the lac operator to inhibit transcription in E. coli. This inhibition can be relieved by adding lactose or isopropyl-β-D-thiogalactopyranoside (IPTG). lac repressor encoded by lacI
   3745..3775    -  promoter       lac promoter: promoter for the E. coli lac operon
   3790..3811    -  protein_bind   CAP binding site: CAP binding activates transcription in the presence of cAMP. E. coli catabolite activator protein
   3824..3916    -  CDS            lacI (fragment): lac repressor; lacI; The lac repressor binds to the lac operator to inhibit transcription in E. coli. This inhibition can be relieved by adding lactose or isopropyl-β-D-thiogalactopyranoside (IPTG).
   4099..4687    -  rep_origin     ori: high-copy-number ColE1/pMB1/pBR322/pUC origin of replication
   4858..5718    -  CDS            AmpR: β-lactamase; bla; confers resistance to ampicillin, carbenicillin, and related antibiotics
   5719..5823    -  promoter       AmpR promoter: bla
   5876..6304    -  rep_origin     f1 ori (sequence partly withheld): f1 bacteriophage origin of replication; arrow indicates direction of (+) strand synthesis
   6309..6464    -  CDS            lacZα (fragment): LacZα fragment of β-galactosidase; lacZ fragment
   6472..6490    +  promoter       T7 promoter: promoter for bacteriophage T7 RNA polymerase
   6511..6646    -  rep_origin     SV40 ori: SV40 origin of replication
   6686..6807    -  polyA_signal   SV40 poly(A) signal: SV40 polyadenylation signal
   6879..7112    -  LTR            3' LTR (ΔU3): self-inactivating 3' long terminal repeat (LTR) from HIV-1
   7114..7182    -  CDS            nef (fragment): NEF_HV1Z2 - Experimental evidence at protein level: Swiss-Prot protein existence level 1. Extracellular Nef protein targets CD4(+) T-lymphocytes for apoptosis by interacting with CXCR4 surface receptors. From Human immunodeficiency virus type 1 group M subtype D (isolate Z2/CDC-Z34) (HIV-1).
   7199..7787    -  misc_feature   WPRE: woodchuck hepatitis virus posttranscriptional regulatory element
   7801..7819    -  misc_feature   MCS (fragment): pUC18/19 multiple cloning site
   7822..8649    -  CDS            NGFR (fragment): TNR16_HUMAN - Also known as TNFRSF16. Experimental evidence at protein level: Swiss-Prot protein existence level 1. Low affinity receptor which can bind to NGF, BDNF, NTF3, and NTF4. Forms a heterodimeric receptor with SORCS2 that binds the precursor forms of NGF, BDNF and NTF3 with high affinity, and has much lower affinity for mature NGF and BDNF (PubMed:24908487). Plays an important role in differentiation and survival of specific neuronal populations during development (By similarity). Can mediate cell survival as well as cell death of neural cells. Plays a role in the inactivation of RHOA
   8764..8788    -  misc_feature   MCS (fragment): pBluescript multiple cloning site
   8791..9301    -  promoter       hPGK promoter: human phosphoglycerate kinase 1 promoter
   9304..9327    +  misc_feature   MCS (fragment): pBluescript multiple cloning site
   9329..9367    +  promoter       minimal CMV promoter: human cytomegalovirus (CMV) immediate early promoter
>Addgene plasmid #85886 | AB.pCCL.sin.cPPT.GFP.miR-345-3p.sensor.PGK.dNGFR.WPRE | addgene full sequence | sequence record 170027 | Addgene NGS Result
ATGGTGAGCAAGGGCGAGGAGCTGTTCACCGGGGTGGTGCCCATCCTGGTCGAGCTGGACGGCGACGTAA
ACGGCCACAAGTTCAGCGTGTCCGGCGAGGGCGAGGGCGATGCCACCTACGGCAAGCTGACCCTGAAGTT
CATCTGCACCACCGGCAAGCTGCCCGTGCCCTGGCCCACCCTCGTGACCACCCTGACCTACGGCGTGCAG
TGCTTCAGCCGCTACCCCGACCACATGAAGCAGCACGACTTCTTCAAGTCCGCCATGCCCGAAGGCTACG
TCCAGGAGCGCACCATCTTCTTCAAGGACGACGGCAACTACAAGACCCGCGCCGAGGTGAAGTTCGAGGG
CGACACCCTGGTGAACCGCATCGAGCTGAAGGGCATCGACTTCAAGGAGGACGGCAACATCCTGGGGCAC
AAGCTGGAGTACAACTACAACAGCCACAACGTCTATATCATGGCCGACAAGCAGAAGAACGGCATCAAGG
TGAACTTCAAGATCCGCCACAACATCGAGGACGGCAGCGTGCAGCTCGCCGACCACTACCAGCAGAACAC
CCCCATCGGCGACGGCCCCGTGCTGCTGCCCGACAACCACTACCTGAGCACCCAGTCCGCCCTGAGCAAA
GACCCCAACGAGAAGCGCGATCACATGGTCCTGCTGGAGTTCGTGACCGCCGCCGGGATCACTCTCGGCA
TGGACGAGCTGTACAAGTAAAGCGGCCGCGTCGAGAGATGGGGGAGGCTAACTGAGCTAGCCGACCTTAA
CTGGGGAGTACTGGTCGACGTAGCCTCCAGACCCCTCGTTCAGGGCCTCCAGACCCCTCGTTCAGGGCCT
CCAGACCCCTCGTTCAGGGCCTCCAGACCCCTCGTTCAGGGCCTCCAGACCCCTCGTTCAGGGCCTCCAG
ACCCCTCGTTCAGGGCACCGGTACTAGCTTAGTCATGCACCGGGCTGCAGGAATTCGATGACAGGCGCAG
CTTCCGAGGGATTTGAGATCCAGACATGATAAGATACATTGATGAGTTTGGACAAACCAAAACTAGAATG
CAGTGAAAAAAATGCCTTATTTGTGAAATTTGTGATGCTATTGCCTTATTTGTAACCATTATAAGCTGCA
ATAAACAAGTTAACAACAACAATTGCATTCATTTTATGTTTCAGGTTCAGGGGGAGGTGTGGGAGGTTTT
TTAAAGCAAGTAAAACCTCTACAAATGTGGTATGGCTGATTATGATCAGATCTCTCGAGGCTAGTCTCGT
GATCGATAAAATTTTGAATTTTTGTAATTTGTTTTTGTAATTCTTTAGTTTGTATGTCTGTTGCTATTAT
GTCTACTATTCTTTCCCCTGCACTGTACCCCCCAATCCCCCCTTTTCTTTTAAAAGTTAACCGATACCGT
CGAGATCCGTTCACTAATCGAATGGATCTGTCTCTGTCTCTCTCTCCACCTTCTTCTTCTATTCCTTCGG
GCCTGTCGGGTCCCCTCGGGGTTGGGAGGTGGGTCTGAAACGATAATGGTGAATATCCCTGCCTAACTCT
ATTCACTATAGAAAGTACAGCAAAAACTATTCTTAAACCTACCAAGCCTCCTACTATCATTATGAATAAT
TTTATATACCACAGCCAATTTGTTATGTTAAACCAATTCCACAAACTTGCCCATTTATCTAATTCCAATA
ATTCTTGTTCATTCTTTTCTTGCTGGTTTTGCGATTCTTCAATTAAGGAGTGTATTAAGCTTGTGTAATT
GTTAATTTCTCTGTCCCACTCCATCCAGGTCGTGTGATTCCAAATCTGTTCCAGAGATTTATTACTCCAA
CTAGCATTCCAAGGCACAGCAGTGGTGCAAATGAGTTTTCCAGAGCAACCCCAAATCCCCAGGAGCTGTT
GATCCTTTAGGTATCTTTCCACAGCCAGGATTCTTGCCTGGAGCTGCTTGATGCCCCAGACTGTGAGTTG
CAACAGATGCTGTTGCGCCTCAATAGCCCTCAGCAAATTGTTCTGCTGCTGCACTATACCAGACAATAAT
TGTCTGGCCTGTACCGTCAGCGTCATTGACGCTGCGCCCATAGTGCTTCCTGCTGCTCCCAAGAACCCAA
GGAACAAAGCTCCTATTCCCACTGCTCTTTTTTCTCTCTGCACCACTCTTCTCTTTGCCTTGGTGGGTGC
TACTCCTAATGGTTCAATTTTTACTACTTTATATTTATATAATTCACTTCTCCAATTGTCCCTCATATCT
CCTCCTCCAGGTCTGAAGATCAGCGGCCGCTTGCTGTGCGGTGGTCTTACTTTTGTTTTGCTCTTCCTCT
ATCTTGTCTAAAGCTTCCTTGGTGTCTTTTATCTCTATCCTTTGATGCACACAATAGAGGGTTGCTACTG
TATTATATAATGATCTAAGTTCTTCTGATCCTGTCTGAAGGGATGGTTGTAGCTGTCCCAGTATTTGTCT
ACAGCCTTCTGATGTTTCTAACAGGCCAGGATTAACTGCGAATCGTTCTAGCTCCCTGCTTGCCCATACT
ATATGTTTTAATTTATATTTTTTCTTTCCCCCTGGCCTTAACCGAATTTTTTCCCATCGCGATCTAATTC
TCCCCCGCTTAATACTGACGCTCTCGCACCCATCTCTCTCCTTCTAGCCTCCGCTAGTCAAAATTTTTGG
CGTACTCACCAGTCGCCGCCCCTCGCCTCTTGCCGTGCGCGCTTCAGCAAGCCGAGTCCTGCGTCGAGAG
AGCTCCTCTGGTTTCCCTTTCGCTTTCAAGTCCCTGTTCGGGCGCCACTGCTAGAGATTTTCCACACTGA
CTAAAAGGGTCTGAGGGATCTCTAGTTACCAGAGTCACACAACAGACGGGCACACACTACTTGAAGCACT
CAAGGCAAGCTTTATTGAGGCTTAAGCAGTGGGTTCCCTAGTTAGCCAGAGAGCTCCCAGGCTCAGATCT
GGTCTAACCAGAGAGACCCCGGTTCACTAAACGAGCTCTGCTTATATAGACCTCCCACCGTACACGCCTA
CCGCCCATTTGCGTCAATGGGGCGGAGTTGTTACGACATTTTGGAAAGTCCCGTTGATTTTGGTGCCAAA
ACAAACTCCCATTGACGTCAATGGGGTGGAGACTTGGAAATCCCCGTGAGTCAAACCGCTATCCACGCCC
ATTGATGTACTGCCAAAACCGCATCACCATGGTAATAGCGATGACTAATACGTAGATGTACTGCCAAGTA
GGAAAGTCCCATAAGGTCATGTACTGGGCATAATGCCAGGCGGGCCATTTACCGTCATTGACGTCAATAG
GGGGCGTACTTGGCATATGATACACTTGATGTACTGCCAAGTGGGCAGTTTACCGTAAATACTCCACCCA
TTGACGTCAATGGAAAGTCCCTATTGGCGTTACTATGGGAACATACGTCATTATTGACGTCAATGGGCGG
GGGTCGTTGGGCGGTCAGCCAGGCGGGCCATTTACCGTAAGTTATGTAACGCGGAACTCCATATATGGGC
TATGAACTAATGACCCCGTAATTGATTACTATTAATAACTAGTCAATAATCAATGTCAACATGGCGGTAA
TGTTGGACATGAGCCAATATAAATGTACATATTATGATATGGATACAACGTATGCAATGGCCAAGCTTGC
AGCTCCAGCTTTTGTTCCCTTTAGTGAGGGTTAATTGCGCGCTTGGCGTAATCATGGTCATAGCTGTTTC
CTGTGTGAAATTGTTATCCGCTCACAATTCCACACAACATACGAGCCGGAAGCATAAAGTGTAAAGCCTG
GGGTGCCTAATGAGTGAGCTAACTCACATTAATTGCGTTGCGCTCACTGCCCGCTTTCCAGTCGGGAAAC
CTGTCGTGCCAGCTGCATTAATGAATCGGCCAACGCGCGGGGAGAGGCGGTTTGCGTATTGGGCGCTCTT
CCGCTTCCTCGCTCACTGACTCGCTGCGCTCGGTCGTTCGGCTGCGGCGAGCGGTATCAGCTCACTCAAA
GGCGGTAATACGGTTATCCACAGAATCAGGGGATAACGCAGGAAAGAACATGTGAGCAAAAGGCCAGCAA
AAGGCCAGGAACCGTAAAAAGGCCGCGTTGCTGGCGTTTTTCCATAGGCTCCGCCCCCCTGACGAGCATC
ACAAAAATCGACGCTCAAGTCAGAGGTGGCGAAACCCGACAGGACTATAAAGATACCAGGCGTTTCCCCC
TGGAAGCTCCCTCGTGCGCTCTCCTGTTCCGACCCTGCCGCTTACCGGATACCTGTCCGCCTTTCTCCCT
TCGGGAAGCGTGGCGCTTTCTCATAGCTCACGCTGTAGGTATCTCAGTTCGGTGTAGGTCGTTCGCTCCA
AGCTGGGCTGTGTGCACGAACCCCCCGTTCAGCCCGACCGCTGCGCCTTATCCGGTAACTATCGTCTTGA
GTCCAACCCGGTAAGACACGACTTATCGCCACTGGCAGCAGCCACTGGTAACAGGATTAGCAGAGCGAGG
TATGTAGGCGGTGCTACAGAGTTCTTGAAGTGGTGGCCTAACTACGGCTACACTAGAAGAACAGTATTTG
GTATCTGCGCTCTGCTGAAGCCAGTTACCTTCGGAAAAAGAGTTGGTAGCTCTTGATCCGGCAAACAAAC
CACCGCTGGTAGCGGTGGTTTTTTTGTTTGCAAGCAGCAGATTACGCGCAGAAAAAAAGGATCTCAAGAA
GATCCTTTGATCTTTTCTACGGGGTCTGACGCTCAGTGGAACGAAAACTCACGTTAAGGGATTTTGGTCA
TGAGATTATCAAAAAGGATCTTCACCTAGATCCTTTTAAATTAAAAATGAAGTTTTAAATCAATCTAAAG
TATATATGAGTAAACTTGGTCTGACAGTTACCAATGCTTAATCAGTGAGGCACCTATCTCAGCGATCTGT
CTATTTCGTTCATCCATAGTTGCCTGACTCCCCGTCGTGTAGATAACTACGATACGGGAGGGCTTACCAT
CTGGCCCCAGTGCTGCAATGATACCGCGAGACCCACGCTCACCGGCTCCAGATTTATCAGCAATAAACCA
GCCAGCCGGAAGGGCCGAGCGCAGAAGTGGTCCTGCAACTTTATCCGCCTCCATCCAGTCTATTAATTGT
TGCCGGGAAGCTAGAGTAAGTAGTTCGCCAGTTAATAGTTTGCGCAACGTTGTTGCCATTGCTACAGGCA
TCGTGGTGTCACGCTCGTCGTTTGGTATGGCTTCATTCAGCTCCGGTTCCCAACGATCAAGGCGAGTTAC
ATGATCCCCCATGTTGTGCAAAAAAGCGGTTAGCTCCTTCGGTCCTCCGATCGTTGTCAGAAGTAAGTTG
GCCGCAGTGTTATCACTCATGGTTATGGCAGCACTGCATAATTCTCTTACTGTCATGCCATCCGTAAGAT
GCTTTTCTGTGACTGGTGAGTACTCAACCAAGTCATTCTGAGAATAGTGTATGCGGCGACCGAGTTGCTC
TTGCCCGGCGTCAATACGGGATAATACCGCGCCACATAGCAGAACTTTAAAAGTGCTCATCATTGGAAAA
CGTTCTTCGGGGCGAAAACTCTCAAGGATCTTACCGCTGTTGAGATCCAGTTCGATGTAACCCACTCGTG
CACCCAACTGATCTTCAGCATCTTTTACTTTCACCAGCGTTTCTGGGTGAGCAAAAACAGGAAGGCAAAA
TGCCGCAAAAAAGGGAATAAGGGCGACACGGAAATGTTGAATACTCATACTCTTCCTTTTTCAATATTAT
TGAAGCATTTATCAGGGTTATTGTCTCATGAGCGGATACATATTTGAATGTATTTAGAAAAATAAACAAA
TAGGGGTTCCGCGCACATTTCCCCGAAAAGTGCCACCTAAATTGTAAGCGTTAATATTTTGTTAAAATTC
GCGTTAAATTTTTGTTAAATCAGCTCATTTTTTAACCAATAGGCCGAAATCGGCAAAATCCCTTATAAAT
CAAAAGAATAGACCGAGATAGGGT
[37 nt withheld, positions 5975-6011]
AAAGAACGTGGACTCCAACGTCAAAGG
[49 nt withheld, positions 6039-6087]
T
[91 nt withheld, positions 6089-6179]
G
[124 nt withheld, positions 6181-6304]
CCCATTCGCCATTCAGGCTGCGCAACTGTTGGGAAGGGCGATCGGTGCGGGCCTCTTCGCTATTACGCCA
GCTGGCGAAAGGGGGATGTGCTGCAAGGCGATTAAGTTGGGTAACGCCAGGGTTTTCCCAGTCACGACGT
TGTAAAACGACGGCCAGTGAGCGCGCGTAATACGACTCACTATAGGGCGAATTGGGTACGTCCCTAGGCC
TCCAAAAAAGCCTCCTCACTACTTCTGGAATAGCTCAGAGGCCGAGGCGGCCTCGGCCTCTGCATAAATA
AAAAAAATTAGTCAGCCATGGGGCGGAGAATGGGCGGAACTGGGCGGAGTTAGGGGCGGGATGGGCGGAG
TTAGGGGCGGGATAGCTAGAGCCAGACATGATAAGATACATTGATGAGTTTGGACAAACCACAACTAGAA
TGCAGTGAAAAAAATGCTTTATTTGTGAAATTTGTGATGCTATTGCTTTATTTGTAACCATTATAAGCTG
CAATAAACAAGTTCCTCTCACTCTCTGATATTCATTTCTTTGCAAGTTATAAATACTGAATAATAAGATG
ACATGAACTACTACTGCTAGAGATTTTCCACACTGACTAAAAGGGTCTGAGGGATCTCTAGTTACCAGAG
TCACACAACAGACGGGCACACACTACTTGAAGCACTCAAGGCAAGCTTTATTGAGGCTTAAGCAGTGGGT
TCCCTAGTTAGCCAGAGAGCTCCCAGGCTCAGATCTGGTCTAACCAGAGAGACCCAGTACAAGCAAAAAG
CAGATCTTGTCTTCGTTGGGAGTGAATTAGCCCTTCCAGTCCCCCCTTTTCTTTTAAAAAGTGGCTAAGA
TCTACAGCTGCCTTGTAAGTCATTGGTCTTAAAGGTACCGAGCTCGAATTCCAGGCGGGGAGGCGGCCCA
AAGGGAGATCCGACTCGTCTGAGGGCGAAGGCGAAGACGCGGAAGAGGCCGCAGAGCCGGCAGCAGGCCG
CGGGAAGGAAGGTCCGCTGGATTGAGGGCCGAAGGGACGTAGCAGAAGGACGTCCCGCGCAGAATCCAGG
TGGCAACACAGGCGAGCAGCCATGGAAAGGACGTCAGCTTCCCCGACAACACCACGGAATTGTCAGTGCC
CAACAGCCGAGCCCCTGTCCAGCAGCGGGCAAGGCAGGCGGCGATGAGTTCCGCCGTGGCAATAGGGAGG
GGGAAAGCGAAAGTCCCGGAAAGGAGCTGACAGGTGGTGGCAATGCCCCAACCAGTGGGGGTTGCGTCAG
CAAACACAGTGCACACCACGCCACGTTGCCTGACAACGGGCCACAACTCCTCATAAAGAGACAGCAACCA
GGATTTATACAAGGAGGAGAAAATGAAAGCCATACGGGAAGCAATAGCATGATACAAAGGCATTAAAGCA
GCGTATCCACATAGCGTAAAAGGAGCAACATAGTTAAGAATACCAGTCAATCTTTCACAAATTTTGTAAT
CCAGAGGTTGATTGTCGACTCTAGACTCGACTCTAGAGGATCCCCCTGTTCCACCTCTTGAAGGCTATGT
AGGCCACAAGGCCCACAACCACAGCAGCCAGGATGGAGCAATAGACAGGGATGAGGTTGTCGGTGGTGCC
TCGGGTCACCACGGGCTGGGAGCTGCCCATCACTGTGGTCACCACACCTGCCACCGTGCTGGCTATGAGG
TCTTGTTCTGGAGGTGCCTCAGGCTCCTGGGTGCTGGGGGCTGTGCTGTCCGAGCCCTCTGGGGGTGTGG
ACCGTGTAATCCAACGGCCAGGGATCTCCTCGCACTCGGCGTCGGCCCAGCGTGTGCACTCGCGGAGCTG
GCGCTCGGTGTCCTCGCACACGGTGCAGGGCAGGCACGGGTCCACGTGGTTGGCCTCGTCGGAATACGTG
CCGTCGGGGCACTCCTCGCACACGGTGTTCTGCTTGTCCTGGCAGGAGAACACGAGGCCCGAGCCCGCCT
CGCACACGCGGCACGCCTCGCAGCGCCCAGTCGTCTCATCCTGGTAGTAGCCGTAGGCGCAGCGGCACAC
GGCGTCGTCGGCCTCCACGCACGGCGCCGACATGCTCTGGAGCCCCACGCACTCGGTGCACGGCTTGCAC
GGCTCGGTCGCGCTCACCACGTCGGAGAACGTCACGCTGTCCAGGCAGGGCTCACACACGGTCTGGTTGG
CTCCACAAGGCTGGGCCACACCCTCGCCCAGGTTGCAGGCTTTGCAGCACTCACCGCTGTGTGTGTACAG
GCCTGTGGGGCATGCCTCCTTGGCACCTCCAAGGGACACCCCCAGAAGCAGCAACAGCAGCAGGCGCGGC
CCGTCCATGGCGCGGCCGGTGGCACCTGCCCCCATCGCCCGCCTCCCGCGGCAGCGCTCGACTTCCAGCT
CGGTCCGCTTTGCGGACTGATGGGGCTGCGCTGCGCTGCGCTCCAGCGCCCCCCCTGCCCGCCGGAGCTG
GCCGCGGCCCGAATTCCTGCAGCCCGGGGGATCCCCCTGGGGAGAGAGGTCGGTGATTCGGTCAACGAGG
GAGCCGACTGCCGACGTGCGCTCCGGAGGCTTGCAGAATGCGGAACACCGCGCGGGCAGGAACAGGGCCC
ACACTACCGCCCCACACCCCGCCTCCCGCACCGCCCCTTCCCGGCCGCTGCTCTCGGCGCGCCCTGCTGA
GCAGCCGCTATTGGCCACAGCCCATCGCGGTCGGCGCGCTGCCATTGCTCCCTGGCGCTGTCCGTCTGCG
AGGGTACTAGTGAGACGTGCGGCTTCCGTTTGTCACGTCCGGCACGCCGCGAACCGCAAGGAACCTTCCC
GACTTAGGGGCGGAGCAGGAAGCGTCGCCGGGGGGCCCACAAGGGTAGCGGCGAAGATCCGGGTGACGCT
GCGAACGGACGTGAAGAATGTGCGAGACCCAGGGTCGGCGCCGCTGCGTTTCCCGGAACCACGCCCAGAG
CAGCCGCGTCCCTGCGCAAACCCAGGGCTGCCTTGGAAAAGGCGCAACCCCAACCCCGTGGAATTCGATA
TCAAGCTTCTCGAGGGTAGGCGTGTACGGTGGGAGGCCTATATAAGCAGAGCTCGTTTAGTGAACCGTCA
GATCGCCTGGAGACGCCATCCACGCTGTTTTGACCTCCATAGAAGACACCGGGACCGATCCAGCCTCCGC
GGAATTCACC
