>Addgene plasmid #85886 | AB.pCCL.sin.cPPT.GFP.miR-345-3p.sensor.PGK.dNGFR.WPRE | depositor partial sequence | sequence record 167377 | AB.pCCL.sin.cPPT.GFP.miR-345-3p.sensor.PGK.dNGFR.WPRE sequence 895 bps
AAAAATTCAAAATTTTATCGATCACGAGACTAGCCTCGAGAGATCTGATCATAATCAGCCATACCACATT
TGTAGAGGTTTTACTTGCTTTAAAAAACCTCCCACACCTCCCCCTGAACCTGAAACATAAAATGAATGCA
ATTGTTGTTGTTAACTTGTTTATTGCAGCTTATAATGGTTACAAATAAGGCAATAGCATCACAAATTTCA
CAAATAAGGCATTTTTTTCACTGCATTCTAGTTTTGGTTTGTCCAAACTCATCAATGTATCTTATCATGT
CTGGATCTCAAATCCCTCGGAAGCTGCGCCTGTCATCGAATTCCTGCAGCCCGGTGCATGACTAAGCTAG
TACCGGTGCCCTGAACGAGGGGTCTGGAGGCCCTGAACGAGGGGTCTGGAGGCCCTGAACGAGGGGTCTG
GAGGCCCTGAACGAGGGGTCTGGAGGCCCTGAACGAGGGGTCTGGAGGCCCTGAACGAGGGGTCTGGAGG
CTACGTCGACCAGTACTCCCCAGTTAAGGTCGGCTAGCTCAGTTAGCCTCCCCCATCTCTCGACGCGGCC
GCTTTACTTGTACAGCTCGTCCATGCCGAGAGTGATCCCGGCGGCGGTCACGAACTCCAGCAGGACCATG
TGATCGCGCTTCTCGTTGGGGTCTTTGCTCAGGGCGGACTGGGTGCTCAGGTAGTGGTTGTCGGGCAGCA
GCACGGGGCCGTCGCCGATGGGGGTGTTCTGCTGGTAGTGGTCGGCGAGCTGCACGCTGCCGTCCTCGAT
GTTGTGGCGGATCTTGAAGTTCACCTTGATGCCGTTCTTCTGCTTGTCGGCCATGATATAGACGTTGTGG
CTGTTGTAGTTGTACTCCAGCTTGTGCCCCAGGATGTTGCCGTCCTCCTTGAAGT
